Addgene plasmid #141794: TFORF1105
Purpose: Lentiviral vector for overexpressing transcription factor ORFs with unique 24-bp barcodes. Barcodes facilitate identification of transcription factors in pooled screens.
Depositing lab: Feng Zhang. Depositing organization: Broad Institute. Publication: A transcription factor atlas of directed differentiation. Joung J, Ma S, Tay T, Geiger-Schuller KR, Kirchgatterer PC, Verdine VK, Guo B, Arias-Garcia MA, Allen WE, Singh A, Kuksenko O, Abudayyeh OO, Gootenberg JS, Fu Z, Macrae RK, Buenrostro JD, Regev A, Zhang F. Cell. 2023 Jan 5;186(1):209-229.e26. doi: 10.1016/j.cell.2022.11.026. PubMed 36608654.
Backbone
  Vector backbone: pLX_TRC317
  Backbone manufacturer: Broad Institute Genetic Perturbation Platform
  Backbone size w/o insert (bp): 8264
  Vector type: Mammalian Expression, Lentiviral
  Selectable markers: Puromycin
Growth in bacteria
  Bacterial resistance: Ampicillin, 100 μg/mL
  Growth temperature: 37°C
  Growth strain: NEB Stable
  Copy number: High Copy
Gene/Insert
  Gene/Insert name: GTF2IRD2
  Species: H. sapiens (human)
  Insert size (bp): 428
  Entrez Gene: GTF2IRD2 (a.k.a. FP630, FLJ21423, FLJ37938, MGC75203, GTF2IRD2A)
  Promoter: EF1a
  Cloning method: Unknown
  Sequencing primers: 5′ GGGTGGAGACTGAAGTTAGGCCAG; 3′ CACATAGCGTAAAAGGAGCAACATAG
Terms and licenses: Academic/Nonprofit Terms; Industry Terms: Not Available to Industry
Depositor comments: NM_001281447,ENST00000614386 . The transcription factor ORF portion of this plasmid was synthesized by Genewiz. Please test multiple small colonies in case of plasmid recombination. To make this collection available in a timely manner, a portion of this collection was not fully sequenced by Addgene. If an Addgene verified full plasmid sequence is not available, please contact us prior to placing an order to request the full sequence.
How to cite: TFORF1105 was a gift from Feng Zhang (Addgene plasmid # 141794 ; http://n2t.net/addgene:141794 ; RRID:Addgene_141794)
