[The description below was written by a language model from this plasmid's Addgene catalogue record and pLannotate feature annotations shown in this document.]
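Description:
TFORF1105 is a third-generation-style, self-inactivating lentiviral expression plasmid built on the pLX_TRC317 backbone and carrying a short human GTF2IRD2 open reading frame. It belongs to a barcoded transcription factor ORF collection intended for overexpression studies and pooled screens. In bacteria it is maintained through a high-copy ColE1/pUC-type origin and selected with ampicillin via the β-lactamase gene. An f1 origin and remnants of a lac/lacZα cloning region with flanking T3 and T7 promoters are also present in the backbone. The depositor notes that the plasmid can recombine, as is common for LTR-containing vectors.

The viral portion begins with an RSV promoter fused to a truncated HIV-1 5' LTR, which drives Tat-independent production of genomic RNA in packaging cells. This is followed by the Ψ packaging signal with a gag fragment, the Rev response element for nuclear export, and a cPPT/CTS element. The unit ends in a ΔU3 3' LTR, which inactivates the LTR promoter after integration, with an SV40 polyadenylation signal downstream. Within it, an SV40 early promoter expresses puromycin N-acetyltransferase to select transduced mammalian cells. A full-length EF-1α promoter separately drives the GTF2IRD2 ORF, with a WPRE downstream to enhance transcript stability and expression.

The catalogue lists the insert as 428 bp, corresponding to a short annotated isoform, and the annotation matches only about 240 nt of it to the GTF2IRD2 protein. The unique 24-bp barcode is not annotated as a feature, so its position is not stated. It allows the ORF to be identified by sequencing in pooled directed-differentiation screens.
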