Features (pLannotate 1.2.2; 31 found; start..end, strand, type, name):
      5..231     +  promoter       RSV promoter: Rous sarcoma virus enhancer/promoter
    232..412     +  LTR            5' LTR (truncated): truncated 5' long terminal repeat (LTR) from HIV-1
    459..584     +  misc_feature   HIV-1 Ψ: packaging signal of human immunodeficiency virus type 1
    568..931     +  CDS            HIV-1 gag (fragment): gag protein from human immunodeficiency virus 1; gag
   1077..1310    +  misc_feature   RRE: The Rev response element (RRE) of HIV-1 allows for Rev-dependent mRNA export from the nucleus to the cytoplasm.
   1687..1713    +  CDS            Rev (fragment): human immunodeficiency virus 1 (HIV-1) Rev protein; rev; enhances nuclear export of unspliced and incompletely spliced viral mRNAs
   1720..1743    +  promoter       SV40 promoter (fragment): SV40 early promoter
   1744..1815    +  promoter       SV40 promoter (fragment): SV40 enhancer and early promoter
   1839..1974    +  rep_origin     SV40 ori: SV40 origin of replication
   2020..2616    +  CDS            PuroR (fragment): puromycin N-acetyltransferase; pac from Streptomyces; confers resistance to puromycin
   2665..2782    +  misc_feature   cPPT/CTS: central polypurine tract and central termination sequence of HIV-1
   2847..2913    +  CDS            small t antigen (fragment): SV40 (simian virus 40) small t antigen
   2920..4098    +  promoter       EF-1α promoter: strong constitutive promoter for human elongation factor EF-1α
   4115..4354    +  CDS            GTF2IRD2 (fragment): GTD2A_HUMAN - Also known as GTF2IRD2A. Experimental evidence at protein level: Swiss-Prot protein existence level 1. From Homo sapiens (Human).
   4454..4507    +  promoter       U6 promoter (fragment): RNA polymerase III promoter for human U6 snRNA
   4549..5137    +  misc_feature   WPRE: woodchuck hepatitis virus posttranscriptional regulatory element
   5188..5207    +  misc_feature   cPPT/CTS (fragment): central polypurine tract and central termination sequence of HIV-1
   5209..5442    +  LTR            3' LTR (ΔU3): self-inactivating 3' long terminal repeat (LTR) from HIV-1
   5520..5641    +  polyA_signal   SV40 poly(A) signal: SV40 polyadenylation signal
   5681..5816    +  rep_origin     SV40 ori: SV40 origin of replication
   5837..5855    -  promoter       T7 promoter: promoter for bacteriophage T7 RNA polymerase
   5863..6018    +  CDS            lacZα (fragment): LacZα fragment of β-galactosidase; lacZ fragment
   6023..6451    +  rep_origin     f1 ori (sequence partly withheld): f1 bacteriophage origin of replication; arrow indicates direction of (+) strand synthesis
   6504..6608    +  promoter       AmpR promoter: bla
   6609..7469    +  CDS            AmpR: β-lactamase; bla; confers resistance to ampicillin, carbenicillin, and related antibiotics
   7640..8228    +  rep_origin     ori: high-copy-number ColE1/pMB1/pBR322/pUC origin of replication
   8411..8503    +  CDS            lacI (fragment): lac repressor; lacI; The lac repressor binds to the lac operator to inhibit transcription in E. coli. This inhibition can be relieved by adding lactose or isopropyl-β-D-thiogalactopyranoside (IPTG).
   8516..8537    +  protein_bind   CAP binding site: CAP binding activates transcription in the presence of cAMP. E. coli catabolite activator protein
   8552..8582    +  promoter       lac promoter: promoter for the E. coli lac operon
   8590..8606    +  protein_bind   lac operator: The lac repressor binds to the lac operator to inhibit transcription in E. coli. This inhibition can be relieved by adding lactose or isopropyl-β-D-thiogalactopyranoside (IPTG). lac repressor encoded by lacI
   8651..8669    +  promoter       T3 promoter: promoter for bacteriophage T3 RNA polymerase
>Addgene plasmid #141794 | TFORF1105 | addgene full sequence | sequence record 415113 | Addgene NGS Result
TTAATGTAGTCTTATGCAATACTCTTGTAGTCTTGCAACATGGTAACGATGAGTTAGCAACATGCCTTAC
AAGGAGAGAAAAAGCACCGTGCATGCCGATTGGTGGAAGTAAGGTGGTACGATCGTGCCTTATTAGGAAG
GCAACAGACGGGTCTGACATGGATTGGACGAACCACTGAATTGCCGCATTGCAGAGATATTGTATTTAAG
TGCCTAGCTCGATACATAAACGGGTCTCTCTGGTTAGACCAGATCTGAGCCTGGGAGCTCTCTGGCTAAC
TAGGGAACCCACTGCTTAAGCCTCAATAAAGCTTGCCTTGAGTGCTTCAAGTAGTGTGTGCCCGTCTGTT
GTGTGACTCTGGTAACTAGAGATCCCTCAGACCCTTTTAGTCAGTGTGGAAAATCTCTAGCAGTGGCGCC
CGAACAGGGACTTGAAAGCGAAAGGGAAACCAGAGGAGCTCTCTCGACGCAGGACTCGGCTTGCTGAAGC
GCGCACGGCAAGAGGCGAGGGGCGGCGACTGGTGAGTACGCCAAAAATTTTGACTAGCGGAGGCTAGAAG
GAGAGAGATGGGTGCGAGAGCGTCAGTATTAAGCGGGGGAGAATTAGATCGCGATGGGAAAAAATTCGGT
TAAGGCCAGGGGGAAAGAAAAAATATAAATTAAAACATATAGTATGGGCAAGCAGGGAGCTAGAACGATT
CGCAGTTAATCCTGGCCTGTTAGAAACATCAGAAGGCTGTAGACAAATACTGGGACAGCTACAACCATCC
CTTCAGACAGGATCAGAAGAACTTAGATCATTATATAATACAGTAGCAACCCTCTATTGTGTGCATCAAA
GGATAGAGATAAAAGACACCAAGGAAGCTTTAGACAAGATAGAGGAAGAGCAAAACAAAAGTAAGACCAC
CGCACAGCAAGCGGCCGCTGATCTTCAGACCTGGAGGAGGAGATATGAGGGACAATTGGAGAAGTGAATT
ATATAAATATAAAGTAGTAAAAATTGAACCATTAGGAGTAGCACCCACCAAGGCAAAGAGAAGAGTGGTG
CAGAGAGAAAAAAGAGCAGTGGGAATAGGAGCTTTGTTCCTTGGGTTCTTGGGAGCAGCAGGAAGCACTA
TGGGCGCAGCGTCAATGACGCTGACGGTACAGGCCAGACAATTATTGTCTGGTATAGTGCAGCAGCAGAA
CAATTTGCTGAGGGCTATTGAGGCGCAACAGCATCTGTTGCAACTCACAGTCTGGGGCATCAAGCAGCTC
CAGGCAAGAATCCTGGCTGTGGAAAGATACCTAAAGGATCAACAGCTCCTGGGGATTTGGGGTTGCTCTG
GAAAACTCATTTGCACCACTGCTGTGCCTTGGAATGCTAGTTGGAGTAATAAATCTCTGGAACAGATTTG
GAATCACACGACCTGGATGGAGTGGGACAGAGAAATTAACAATTACACAAGCTTAATACACTCCTTAATT
GAAGAATCGCAAAACCAGCAAGAAAAGAATGAACAAGAATTATTGGAATTAGATAAATGGGCAAGTTTGT
GGAATTGGTTTAACATAACAAATTGGCTGTGGTATATAAAATTATTCATAATGATAGTAGGAGGCTTGGT
AGGTTTAAGAATAGTTTTTGCTGTACTTTCTATAGTGAATAGAGTTAGGCAGGGATATTCACCATTATCG
TTTCAGACCCACCTCCCAACCCCGAGGGGACCCATGCATTGCATCTCAATTAGTCAGCAACCAGGTGTGG
AAAGTCCCCAGGCTCCCCAGCAGGCAGAAGTATGCAAAGCATGCGTCTCAATTAGTCAGCAACCATAGTC
CCGCCCCTAACTCCGCCCATCCCGCCCCTAACTCCGCCCAGTTCCGCCCATTCTCCGCCCCATGGCTGAC
TAATTTTTTTTATTTATGCAGAGGCCGAGGCCGCCTCGGCCTCTGAGCTATTCCAGAAGTAGTGAGGAGG
CTTTTTTGGAGGCCTAGGCTTTTGCAAAAAGCTTTCTAGAGGTACCACCGGAGCTTACCATGACCGAGTA
CAAGCCCACGGTGCGCCTCGCCACCCGCGACGACGTCCCCAGGGCCGTACGCACCCTCGCCGCCGCGTTC
GCCGACTACCCCGCCACGCGCCACACCGTCGATCCGGACCGCCACATCGAGCGGGTCACCGAGCTGCAAG
AACTCTTCCTCACGCGCGTCGGGCTCGACATCGGCAAGGTGTGGGTCGCGGACGACGGCGCCGCCGTGGC
GGTCTGGACCACGCCGGAGAGCGTCGAAGCGGGGGCGGTGTTCGCCGAGATCGGCCCGCGCATGGCCGAG
TTGAGCGGTTCCCGGCTGGCCGCGCAGCAACAGATGGAAGGCCTCCTGGCGCCGCACCGGCCCAAGGAGC
CCGCGTGGTTCCTGGCCACCGTCGGCGTCTCGCCCGACCACCAGGGCAAGGGTCTGGGCAGCGCCGTCGT
GCTCCCCGGAGTGGAGGCGGCCGAGCGCGCCGGGGTGCCCGCCTTCCTGGAGACCTCCGCGCCCCGCAAC
CTCCCCTTCTACGAGCGGCTCGGCTTCACCGTCACCGCCGACGTCGAGGTGCCCGAAGGACCGCGCACCT
GGTGCATGACCCGCAAGCCCGGTGCCAGTTAACGAATTCTAGATCTTGAGACAAATGGCAGTATTCATCC
ACAATTTTAAAAGAAAAGGGGGGATTGGGGGGTACAGTGCAGGGGAAAGAATAGTAGACATAATAGCAAC
AGACATACAAACTAAAGAATTACAAAAACAAATTACAAAAATTCAAAATTTTCGGGTTTATTACAGGGAC
AGCAGAGATCCACTTTGGCGCCGGCTCGAGGCCTGCAGGTGCAAAGATGGATAAAGTTTTAAACAGAGAG
GAATCTTTGCAGCTAATGGACCTTCTAGGTCTTGAAAGGAGTGGGAATTGGCTCCGGTGCCCGTCAGTGG
GCAGAGCGCACATCGCCCACAGTCCCCGAGAAGTTGGGGGGAGGGGTCGGCAATTGAACCGGTGCCTAGA
GAAGGTGGCGCGGGGTAAACTGGGAAAGTGATGTCGTGTACTGGCTCCGCCTTTTTCCCGAGGGTGGGGG
AGAACCGTATATAAGTGCAGTAGTCGCCGTGAACGTTCTTTTTCGCAACGGGTTTGCCGCCAGAACACAG
GTAAGTGCCGTGTGTGGTTCCCGCGGGCCTGGCCTCTTTACGGGTTATGGCCCTTGCGTGCCTTGAATTA
CTTCCACCTGGCTGCAGTACGTGATTCTTGATCCCGAGCTTCGGGTTGGAAGTGGGTGGGAGAGTTCGAG
GCCTTGCGCTTAAGGAGCCCCTTCGCCTCGTGCTTGAGTTGAGGCCTGGCCTGGGCGCTGGGGCCGCCGC
GTGCGAATCTGGTGGCACCTTCGCGCCTGTCTCGCTGCTTTCGATAAGTCTCTAGCCATTTAAAATTTTT
GATGACCTGCTGCGACGCTTTTTTTCTGGCAAGATAGTCTTGTAAATGCGGGCCAAGATCTGCACACTGG
TATTTCGGTTTTTGGGGCCGCGGGCGGCGACGGGGCCCGTGCGTCCCAGCGCACATGTTCGGCGAGGCGG
GGCCTGCGAGCGCGGCCACCGAGAATCGGACGGGGGTAGTCTCAAGCTGGCCGGCCTGCTCTGGTGCCTG
GCCTCGCGCCGCCGTGTATCGCCCCGCCCTGGGCGGCAAGGCTGGCCCGGTCGGCACCAGTTGCGTGAGC
GGAAAGATGGCCGCTTCCCGGCCCTGCTGCAGGGAGCTCAAAATGGAGGACGCGGCGCTCGGGAGAGCGG
GCGGGTGAGTCACCCACACAAAGGAAAAGGGCCTTTCCGTCCTCAGCCGTCGCTTCATGTGACTCCACGG
AGTACCGGGCGCCGTCCAGGCACCTCGATTAGTTCTCGAGCTTTTGGAGTACGTCGTCTTTAGGTTGGGG
GGAGGGGTTTTATGCGATGGAGTTTCCCCACACTGAGTGGGTGGAGACTGAAGTTAGGCCAGCTTGGCAC
TTGATGTAATTCTCCTTGGAATTTGCCCTTTTTGAGTTTGGATCTTGGTTCATTCTCAAGCCTCAGACAG
TGGTTCAAAGTTTTTTTCTTCCATTTCAGGTGTCGTGAGGCTAGCACCGCCACCATGGCCCAGGTAGCAG
TGTCCACCCTGCCTGTTGAAGAAGAGTCCTCCTCAGAGACCAGGATGGTGGTGACATTCCTCGTGTCTGC
CCTCGAATCCATGTGTAAAGAACTGGCCAAGTCCAAGGCAGAAGTGGCCTGCATCGCAGTGTACGAAACA
GACGTGTTTGTCGTCGGAACCGAGAGAGGATGCGCTTTTGTTAATGCCAGGACGGATTTTCAGAAAGATT
TTGCAAAATACTGTAGGTGTTTTAATTTTATCCTTTGTATTCCCAATCTCAAAAGGATCGCAGGCAAGAC
TTCCACAGTATTTTCTTCTAAGCTATCATAGTAATGAACTAGTCCGTAACTTGAAAGTATTTCGATTTCT
TGGCTTTATATATCTTGTGGAAAGGACGAGTTTGAATTCATGCAGCGACCATTACGCGTTAAGTCGACAA
TCAACCTCTGGATTACAAAATTTGTGAAAGATTGACTGGTATTCTTAACTATGTTGCTCCTTTTACGCTA
TGTGGATACGCTGCTTTAATGCCTTTGTATCATGCTATTGCTTCCCGTATGGCTTTCATTTTCTCCTCCT
TGTATAAATCCTGGTTGCTGTCTCTTTATGAGGAGTTGTGGCCCGTTGTCAGGCAACGTGGCGTGGTGTG
CACTGTGTTTGCTGACGCAACCCCCACTGGTTGGGGCATTGCCACCACCTGTCAGCTCCTTTCCGGGACT
TTCGCTTTCCCCCTCCCTATTGCCACGGCGGAACTCATCGCCGCCTGCCTTGCCCGCTGCTGGACAGGGG
CTCGGCTGTTGGGCACTGACAATTCCGTGGTGTTGTCGGGGAAATCATCGTCCTTTCCTTGGCTGCTCGC
CTGTGTTGCCACCTGGATTCTGCGCGGGACGTCCTTCTGCTACGTCCCTTCGGCCCTCAATCCAGCGGAC
CTTCCTTCCCGCGGCCTGCTGCCGGCTCTGCGGCCTCTTCCGCGTCTTCGCCTTCGCCCTCAGACGAGTC
GGATCTCCCTTTGGGCCGCCTCCCCGCGTCGACTTTAAGACCAATGACTTACAAGGCAGCTGTAGATCTT
AGCCACTTTTTAAAAGAAAAGGGGGGACTGGAAGGGCTAATTCACTCCCAACGAAGACAAGATCTGCTTT
TTGCTTGTACTGGGTCTCTCTGGTTAGACCAGATCTGAGCCTGGGAGCTCTCTGGCTAACTAGGGAACCC
ACTGCTTAAGCCTCAATAAAGCTTGCCTTGAGTGCTTCAAGTAGTGTGTGCCCGTCTGTTGTGTGACTCT
GGTAACTAGAGATCCCTCAGACCCTTTTAGTCAGTGTGGAAAATCTCTAGCAGTACGTATAGTAGTTCAT
GTCATCTTATTATTCAGTATTTATAACTTGCAAAGAAATGAATATCAGAGAGTGAGAGGAACTTGTTTAT
TGCAGCTTATAATGGTTACAAATAAAGCAATAGCATCACAAATTTCACAAATAAAGCATTTTTTTCACTG
CATTCTAGTTGTGGTTTGTCCAAACTCATCAATGTATCTTATCATGTCTGGCTCTAGCTATCCCGCCCCT
AACTCCGCCCATCCCGCCCCTAACTCCGCCCAGTTCCGCCCATTCTCCGCCCCATGGCTGACTAATTTTT
TTTATTTATGCAGAGGCCGAGGCCGCCTCGGCCTCTGAGCTATTCCAGAAGTAGTGAGGAGGCTTTTTTG
GAGGCCTAGGGACGTACCCAATTCGCCCTATAGTGAGTCGTATTACGCGCGCTCACTGGCCGTCGTTTTA
CAACGTCGTGACTGGGAAAACCCTGGCGTTACCCAACTTAATCGCCTTGCAGCACATCCCCCTTTCGCCA
GCTGGCGTAATAGCGAAGAGGCCCGCACCGATCGCCCTTCCCAACAGTTGCGCAGCCTGAATGGCGAATG
GG
[124 nt withheld, positions 6023-6146]
C
[91 nt withheld, positions 6148-6238]
A
[49 nt withheld, positions 6240-6288]
CCTTTGACGTTGGAGTCCACGTTCTTT
[37 nt withheld, positions 6316-6352]
ACCCTATCTCGGTCTATTCTTTTGATTTATAAGGGATTTTGCCGATTTCGGCCTATTGGTTAAAAAATGA
GCTGATTTAACAAAAATTTAACGCGAATTTTAACAAAATATTAACGCTTACAATTTAGGTGGCACTTTTC
GGGGAAATGTGCGCGGAACCCCTATTTGTTTATTTTTCTAAATACATTCAAATATGTATCCGCTCATGAG
ACAATAACCCTGATAAATGCTTCAATAATATTGAAAAAGGAAGAGTATGAGTATTCAACATTTCCGTGTC
GCCCTTATTCCCTTTTTTGCGGCATTTTGCCTTCCTGTTTTTGCTCACCCAGAAACGCTGGTGAAAGTAA
AAGATGCTGAAGATCAGTTGGGTGCACGAGTGGGTTACATCGAACTGGATCTCAACAGCGGTAAGATCCT
TGAGAGTTTTCGCCCCGAAGAACGTTTTCCAATGATGAGCACTTTTAAAGTTCTGCTATGTGGCGCGGTA
TTATCCCGTATTGACGCCGGGCAAGAGCAACTCGGTCGCCGCATACACTATTCTCAGAATGACTTGGTTG
AGTACTCACCAGTCACAGAAAAGCATCTTACGGATGGCATGACAGTAAGAGAATTATGCAGTGCTGCCAT
AACCATGAGTGATAACACTGCGGCCAACTTACTTCTGACAACGATCGGAGGACCGAAGGAGCTAACCGCT
TTTTTGCACAACATGGGGGATCATGTAACTCGCCTTGATCGTTGGGAACCGGAGCTGAATGAAGCCATAC
CAAACGACGAGCGTGACACCACGATGCCTGTAGCAATGGCAACAACGTTGCGCAAACTATTAACTGGCGA
ACTACTTACTCTAGCTTCCCGGCAACAATTAATAGACTGGATGGAGGCGGATAAAGTTGCAGGACCACTT
CTGCGCTCGGCCCTTCCGGCTGGCTGGTTTATTGCTGATAAATCTGGAGCCGGTGAGCGTGGGTCTCGCG
GTATCATTGCAGCACTGGGGCCAGATGGTAAGCCCTCCCGTATCGTAGTTATCTACACGACGGGGAGTCA
GGCAACTATGGATGAACGAAATAGACAGATCGCTGAGATAGGTGCCTCACTGATTAAGCATTGGTAACTG
TCAGACCAAGTTTACTCATATATACTTTAGATTGATTTAAAACTTCATTTTTAATTTAAAAGGATCTAGG
TGAAGATCCTTTTTGATAATCTCATGACCAAAATCCCTTAACGTGAGTTTTCGTTCCACTGAGCGTCAGA
CCCCGTAGAAAAGATCAAAGGATCTTCTTGAGATCCTTTTTTTCTGCGCGTAATCTGCTGCTTGCAAACA
AAAAAACCACCGCTACCAGCGGTGGTTTGTTTGCCGGATCAAGAGCTACCAACTCTTTTTCCGAAGGTAA
CTGGCTTCAGCAGAGCGCAGATACCAAATACTGTTCTTCTAGTGTAGCCGTAGTTAGGCCACCACTTCAA
GAACTCTGTAGCACCGCCTACATACCTCGCTCTGCTAATCCTGTTACCAGTGGCTGCTGCCAGTGGCGAT
AAGTCGTGTCTTACCGGGTTGGACTCAAGACGATAGTTACCGGATAAGGCGCAGCGGTCGGGCTGAACGG
GGGGTTCGTGCACACAGCCCAGCTTGGAGCGAACGACCTACACCGAACTGAGATACCTACAGCGTGAGCT
ATGAGAAAGCGCCACGCTTCCCGAAGGGAGAAAGGCGGACAGGTATCCGGTAAGCGGCAGGGTCGGAACA
GGAGAGCGCACGAGGGAGCTTCCAGGGGGAAACGCCTGGTATCTTTATAGTCCTGTCGGGTTTCGCCACC
TCTGACTTGAGCGTCGATTTTTGTGATGCTCGTCAGGGGGGCGGAGCCTATGGAAAAACGCCAGCAACGC
GGCCTTTTTACGGTTCCTGGCCTTTTGCTGGCCTTTTGCTCACATGTTCTTTCCTGCGTTATCCCCTGAT
TCTGTGGATAACCGTATTACCGCCTTTGAGTGAGCTGATACCGCTCGCCGCAGCCGAACGACCGAGCGCA
GCGAGTCAGTGAGCGAGGAAGCGGAAGAGCGCCCAATACGCAAACCGCCTCTCCCCGCGCGTTGGCCGAT
TCATTAATGCAGCTGGCACGACAGGTTTCCCGACTGGAAAGCGGGCAGTGAGCGCAACGCAATTAATGTG
AGTTAGCTCACTCATTAGGCACCCCAGGCTTTACACTTTATGCTTCCGGCTCGTATGTTGTGTGGAATTG
TGAGCGGATAACAATTTCACACAGGAAACAGCTATGACCATGATTACGCCAAGCGCGCAATTAACCCTCA
CTAAAGGGAACAAAAGCTGGAGCTGCAAGC
