>Addgene plasmid #141794 | TFORF1105 | depositor partial sequence | sequence record 277519 | Insert
ACCGCCACCATGGCCCAGGTAGCAGTGTCCACCCTGCCTGTTGAAGAAGAGTCCTCCTCAGAGACCAGGA
TGGTGGTGACATTCCTCGTGTCTGCCCTCGAATCCATGTGTAAAGAACTGGCCAAGTCCAAGGCAGAAGT
GGCCTGCATCGCAGTGTACGAAACAGACGTGTTTGTCGTCGGAACCGAGAGAGGATGCGCTTTTGTTAAT
GCCAGGACGGATTTTCAGAAAGATTTTGCAAAATACTGTAGGTGTTTTAATTTTATCCTTTGTATTCCCA
ATCTCAAAAGGATCGCAGGCAAGACTTCCACAGTATTTTCTTCTAAGCTATCATAGTAATGAACTAGTCC
GTAACTTGAAAGTATTTCGATTTCTTGGCTTTATATATCTTGTGGAAAGGACGAGTTTGAATTCATGCAG
CGACCATT
