>Addgene plasmid #141794 | TFORF1105 | depositor partial sequence | sequence record 277520 | Barcode
GTTTGAATTCATGCAGCGACCATT
